Addgene plasmid #200928: pCAGGS-MTS(S17A)-EGFP-V5
Purpose: expresses MTS(S17A)-EGFP-V5 in mammalian cells
Depositing lab: Hung-Chun Chang. Depositing organization: Lingang Laboratory.
Backbone
  Vector backbone: pCAGGS
  Backbone size w/o insert (bp): 4859
  Total vector size (bp): 5708
  Vector type: Mammalian Expression
Growth in bacteria
  Bacterial resistance: Ampicillin, 100 μg/mL
  Growth temperature: 37°C
  Growth strain: DH5alpha
  Copy number: High Copy
Gene/Insert
  Gene/Insert name: EGFP
  Insert size (bp): 849
  Mutation: S17A in MTS
  Promoter: CAG
  Tag / fusion protein: V5 (C terminal on insert); mitochondrial targeting sequence (MTS) (N terminal on insert)
  Cloning method: Restriction Enzyme; 5′ cloning site NotI (not destroyed); 3′ cloning site MluI (not destroyed)
  Sequencing primers: 5′ GTTCGGCTTCTGGCGTGTGAC; 3′ TATGTCCTTCCGAGTGAGAGAC
Terms and licenses: Academic/Nonprofit Terms; Industry Terms: Not Available to Industry
How to cite: pCAGGS-MTS(S17A)-EGFP-V5 was a gift from Hung-Chun Chang (Addgene plasmid # 200928 ; http://n2t.net/addgene:200928 ; RRID:Addgene_200928)
