[The description below was written by a language model from this plasmid's Addgene catalogue record and pLannotate feature annotations shown in this document.]
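Description:
pCAGGS-MTS(S17A)-EGFP-V5 is a mammalian expression plasmid of about 5.7 kb built on the pCAGGS backbone. It is propagated in E. coli through a high-copy ColE1/pUC-type origin and selected with ampicillin via the β-lactamase (AmpR) gene and its own promoter. The backbone also carries remnants of lac regulatory sequences (lac promoter, operator, CAP site and short lacI fragments), along with an SV40 origin of replication, which can support episomal amplification in cells expressing SV40 large T antigen, and an SV40 polyadenylation signal. No mammalian selection marker is annotated, so the plasmid appears suited mainly to transient transfection.

Expression is driven by the CAG promoter, annotated here as its three components: the CMV immediate-early enhancer, the chicken β-actin promoter, and a chimeric chicken β-actin/rabbit β-globin intron, which together give strong constitutive transcription in many mammalian cell types. The insert, cloned between NotI and MluI sites that remain intact, encodes an N-terminal mitochondrial targeting sequence fused to EGFP, followed by a C-terminal V5 epitope tag. The feature table identifies the targeting sequence as a fragment of human TFAM, the mitochondrial transcription factor. The catalogue entry records a serine-to-alanine substitution at position 17 within it. Transcripts terminate at the rabbit β-globin poly(A) signal, and the short HBB fragments flanking the insert are β-globin exon sequences belonging to the pCAGGS cassette rather than to the fusion.

The stated purpose is simply to express MTS(S17A)-EGFP-V5 in mammalian cells. The design provides a fluorescent, V5-detectable reporter whose localisation depends on the mutated presequence, which would be consistent with testing whether this serine influences mitochondrial import, although the record does not state the rationale for the mutation.
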