Features (pLannotate 1.2.2; 20 found; start..end, strand, type, name):
      5..384     +  enhancer       CMV enhancer: human cytomegalovirus immediate early enhancer
    386..661     +  promoter       chicken β-actin promoter: No description available
    662..1678    +  intron         chimeric intron: chimera between introns from chicken β-actin and rabbit β-globin
   1676..1732    +  CDS            HBB (fragment): HBB_LEPEU - Experimental evidence at protein level: Swiss-Prot protein existence level 1. Involved in oxygen transport from the lung to the various peripheral tissues. From Lepus europaeus (European hare).
   1745..1873    +  CDS            TFAM (fragment): TFAM_HUMAN - Also known as TCF6, TCF6L2. Experimental evidence at protein level: Swiss-Prot protein existence level 1. Binds to the mitochondrial light strand promoter and functions in mitochondrial transcription regulation (PubMed:29445193, PubMed:32183942). Component of the mitochondrial transcription initiation complex, composed at least of TFB2M, TFAM and POLRMT that is required for basal transcription of mitochondrial DNA (PubMed:29149603). In this complex, TFAM recruits POLRMT to a specific promoter whereas TFB2M induces structural changes in POLRMT to enable promoter opening and trappin
   1877..2593    +  CDS            EGFP: EGFP is a basic (constitutively fluorescent) green fluorescent protein published in 1996, derived from Aequorea victoria. It is reported to be a rapidly-maturing weak dimer with moderate acid sensitivity.
   2612..2653    +  CDS            V5 tag: epitope tag from simian virus 5
   2657..2734    +  CDS            HBB (fragment): HBB_PONPY - Experimental evidence at transcript level: Swiss-Prot protein existence level 2. Involved in oxygen transport from the lung to the various peripheral tissues. From Pongo pygmaeus (Bornean orangutan).
   2805..2860    +  polyA_signal   β-globin poly(A) signal: rabbit β-globin polyadenylation signal (Gil and Proudfoot, 1987)
   3245..3261    -  protein_bind   lac operator: The lac repressor binds to the lac operator to inhibit transcription in E. coli. This inhibition can be relieved by adding lactose or isopropyl-β-D-thiogalactopyranoside (IPTG). lac repressor encoded by lacI
   3269..3299    -  promoter       lac promoter: promoter for the E. coli lac operon
   3314..3335    -  protein_bind   CAP binding site: CAP binding activates transcription in the presence of cAMP. E. coli catabolite activator protein
   3348..3387    -  CDS            lacI (fragment): lac repressor; lacI; The lac repressor binds to the lac operator to inhibit transcription in E. coli. This inhibition can be relieved by adding lactose or isopropyl-β-D-thiogalactopyranoside (IPTG).
   3394..3416    +  promoter       SV40 promoter (fragment): SV40 enhancer and early promoter
   3440..3575    +  rep_origin     SV40 ori: SV40 origin of replication
   3595..3729    +  polyA_signal   SV40 poly(A) signal: SV40 polyadenylation signal
   3731..3785    -  CDS            lacI (fragment): lac repressor; lacI; The lac repressor binds to the lac operator to inhibit transcription in E. coli. This inhibition can be relieved by adding lactose or isopropyl-β-D-thiogalactopyranoside (IPTG).
   3968..4556    -  rep_origin     ori: high-copy-number ColE1/pMB1/pBR322/pUC origin of replication
   4727..5587    -  CDS            AmpR: β-lactamase; bla; confers resistance to ampicillin, carbenicillin, and related antibiotics
   5588..5692    -  promoter       AmpR promoter: bla
>Addgene plasmid #200928 | pCAGGS-MTS(S17A)-EGFP-V5 | addgene full sequence | sequence record 409553 | Addgene NGS Result
GGTCGACATTGATTATTGACTAGTTATTAATAGTAATCAATTACGGGGTCATTAGTTCATAGCCCATATA
TGGAGTTCCGCGTTACATAACTTACGGTAAATGGCCCGCCTGGCTGACCGCCCAACGACCCCCGCCCATT
GACGTCAATAATGACGTATGTTCCCATAGTAACGCCAATAGGGACTTTCCATTGACGTCAATGGGTGGAG
TATTTACGGTAAACTGCCCACTTGGCAGTACATCAAGTGTATCATATGCCAAGTACGCCCCCTATTGACG
TCAATGACGGTAAATGGCCCGCCTGGCATTATGCCCAGTACATGACCTTATGGGACTTTCCTACTTGGCA
GTACATCTACGTATTAGTCATCGCTATTACCATGGTCGAGGTGAGCCCCACGTTCTGCTTCACTCTCCCC
ATCTCCCCCCCCTCCCCACCCCCAATTTTGTATTTATTTATTTTTTAATTATTTTGTGCAGCGATGGGGG
CGGGGGGGGGGGGGGGGSGCGCCGGGGGGGGGGGGGGGGGGGGGGGGGGGGGGGGGGGCGAGGCGGAGAG
GTGCGGCGGCAGCCAATCAGAGCGGCGCGCTCCGAAAGTTTCCTTTTATGGCGAGGCGGCGGCGGCGGCG
GCCCTATAAAAAGCGAAGCGCGCGGCGGGCGGGAGTCGCTGCGCGCTGCCTTCGCCCCGTGCCCCGCTCC
GCCGCCGCCTCGCGCCGCCCGCCCCGGCTCTGACTGACCGCGTTACTCCCACAGGTGAGCGGGCGGGACG
GCCCTTCTCCTCCGGGCTGTAATTAGCGCTTGGTTTAATGACGGCTTGTTTCTTTTCTGTGGCTGCGTGA
AAGCCTTGAGGGGCTCCGGGAGGGCCCTTTGTGCGGGGGGAGCGGCTCGGGGGGTGCGTGCGTGTGTGTG
TGCGTGGGGAGCGCCGCGTGCGGCTCCGCGCTGCCCGGCGGCTGTGAGCGCTGCGGGCGCGGCGCGGGGC
TTTGTGCGCTCCGCAGTGTGCGCGAGGGGAGCGCGGCCGGGGGCGGTGCCCCGCGGTGCGGGGGGGGCTG
CGAGGGGAACAAAGGCTGCGTGCGGGGTGTGTGCGTGGGGGGGTGAGCAGGGGGTGTGGGCGCGTCGGTC
GGGCTGCAACCCCCCCTGCACCCCCCTCCCCGAGTTGCTGAGCACGGCCCGGCTTCGGGTGCGGGGCTCC
GTACGGGGCGTGGCGCGGGGCTCGCCGTGCCGGGCGGGGGGTGGCGGCAGGKGGGGGTGCCGGGCGGGGC
GGGGCCGCCKCGGGCCGGGGRGGGCTCGGGGGRGGGGCGCGGCGGCCCCCGGAGCGCCGGCGGCTGTCGA
GGCGCGGCGAGCCGCAGCCATTGCCTTTTATGGTAATCGTGCGAGAGGGCGCAGGGACTTCCTTTGTCCC
AAATCTGTGCGGAGCCGAAATCTGGGAGGCGCCGCCGCACCCCCTCTAGCGGGCGCGGGGCGAAGCGGTG
CGGCGCCGGCAGGAAGGAAATGGGCGGGGAGGGCCTTCGTGCGTCGCCGCGCCGCCGTCCCCTTCTCCCT
CTCCAGCCTCGGGGCTGTCCGCGGGGGGACGGCTGCCTTCGGGGGGGACGGGGCAGGGCGGGGTTCGGCT
TCTGGCGTGTGACCGGCGGCTCTAGAGCCTCTGCTAACCATGTTCATGCCTTCTTCTTTTTCCTACAGCT
CCTGGGCAACGTGCTGGTTATTGTGCTGTCTCATCATTTTGGCAAAGAATTCATATGCGGCCGCATGGCG
TTTCTCCGAAGCATGTGGGGCGTGCTGAGTGCCCTGGGAAGGGCTGGAGCAGAGCTGTGCACCGGCTGTG
GAAGTCGACTGCGCTCCCCCTTCAGTTTTGTGTATTTACCGAGGTGGTTTTCAAAGCTTGTGAGCAAGGG
CGAGGAGCTGTTCACCGGGGTGGTGCCCATCCTGGTCGAGCTGGACGGCGACGTAAACGGCCACAAGTTC
AGCGTGTCCGGCGAGGGCGAGGGCGATGCCACCTACGGCAAGCTGACCCTGAAGTTCATCTGCACCACCG
GCAAGCTGCCCGTGCCCTGGCCCACCCTCGTGACCACCCTGACCTACGGCGTGCAGTGCTTCAGCCGCTA
CCCCGACCACATGAAGCAGCACGACTTCTTCAAGTCCGCCATGCCCGAAGGCTACGTCCAGGAGCGCACC
ATCTTCTTCAAGGACGACGGCAACTACAAGACCCGCGCCGAGGTGAAGTTCGAGGGCGACACCCTGGTGA
ACCGCATCGAGCTGAAGGGCATCGACTTCAAGGAGGACGGCAACATCCTGGGGCACAAGCTGGAGTACAA
CTACAACAGCCACAACGTCTATATCATGGCCGACAAGCAGAAGAACGGCATCAAGGTGAACTTCAAGATC
CGCCACAACATCGAGGACGGCAGCGTGCAGCTCGCCGACCACTACCAGCAGAACACCCCCATCGGCGACG
GCCCCGTGCTGCTGCCCGACAACCACTACCTGAGCACCCAGTCCGCCCTGAGCAAAGACCCCAACGAGAA
GCGCGATCACATGGTCCTGCTGGAGTTCGTGACCGCCGCCGGGATCACTCTCGGCATGGACGAGCTGTAC
AAGACGCGTGAAGGTACCAGGGGTAAGCCTATCCCTAACCCTCTCCTCGGTCTCGATTCTACGTAAGAAT
TCACTCCTCAGGTGCAGGCTGCCTATCAGAAGGTGGTGGCTGGTGTGGCCAATGCCCTGGCTCACAAATA
CCACTGAGATCTTTTTCCCTCTGCCAAAAATTATGGGGACATCATGAAGCCCCTTGAGCATCTGACTTCT
GGCTAATAAAGGAAATTTATTTTCATTGCAATAGTGTGTTGGAATTTTTTGTGTCTCTCACTCGGAAGGA
CATATGGGAGGGCAAATCATTTAAAACATCAGAATGAGTATTTGGTTTAGAGTTTGGCAACATATGCCCA
TATGCTGGCTGCCATGAACAAAGGTTGGCTATAAAGAGGTCATCAGTATATGAAACAGCCCCCTGCTGTC
CATTCCTTATTCCATAGAAAAGCCTTGACTTGAGGTTAGATTTTTTTTATATTTTGTTTTGTGTTATTTT
TTTCTTTAACATCCCTAAAATTTTCCTTACATGTTTTACTAGCCAGATTTTTCCTCCTCTCCTGACTACT
CCCAGTCATAGCTGTCCCTCTTCTCTTATGGAGATCCCTCGACCTGCAGCCCAAGCTTGGCGTAATCATG
GTCATAGCTGTTTCCTGTGTGAAATTGTTATCCGCTCACAATTCCACACAACATACGAGCCGGAAGCATA
AAGTGTAAAGCCTGGGGTGCCTAATGAGTGAGCTAACTCACATTAATTGCGTTGCGCTCACTGCCCGCTT
TCCAGTCGGGAAACCTGTCGTGCCAGCGGATCCGCATCTCAATTAGTCAGCAACCATAGTCCCGCCCCTA
ACTCCGCCCATCCCGCCCCTAACTCCGCCCAGTTCCGCCCATTCTCCGCCCCATGGCTGACTAATTTTTT
TTATTTATGCAGAGGCCGAGGCCGCCTCGGCCTCTGAGCTATTCCAGAAGTAGTGAGGAGGCTTTTTTGG
AGGCCTAGGCTTTTGCAAAAAGCTAACTTGTTTATTGCAGCTTATAATGGTTACAAATAAAGCAATAGCA
TCACAAATTTCACAAATAAAGCATTTTTTTCACTGCATTCTAGTTGTGGTTTGTCCAAACTCATCAATGT
ATCTTATCATGTCTGGATCCGCTGCATTAATGAATCGGCCAACGCGCGGGGAGAGGCGGTTTGCGTATTG
GGCGCTCTTCCGCTTCCTCGCTCACTGACTCGCTGCGCTCGGTCGTTCGGCTGCGGCGAGCGGTATCAGC
TCACTCAAAGGCGGTAATACGGTTATCCACAGAATCAGGGGATAACGCAGGAAAGAACATGTGAGCAAAA
GGCCAGCAAAAGGCCAGGAACCGTAAAAAGGCCGCGTTGCTGGCGTTTTTCCATAGGCTCCGCCCCCCTG
ACGAGCATCACAAAAATCGACGCTCAAGTCAGAGGTGGCGAAACCCGACAGGACTATAAAGATACCAGGC
GTTTCCCCCTGGAAGCTCCCTCGTGCGCTCTCCTGTTCCGACCCTGCCGCTTACCGGATACCTGTCCGCC
TTTCTCCCTTCGGGAAGCGTGGCGCTTTCTCATAGCTCACGCTGTAGGTATCTCAGTTCGGTGTAGGTCG
TTCGCTCCAAGCTGGGCTGTGTGCACGAACCCCCCGTTCAGCCCGACCGCTGCGCCTTATCCGGTAACTA
TCGTCTTGAGTCCAACCCGGTAAGACACGACTTATCGCCACTGGCAGCAGCCACTGGTAACAGGATTAGC
AGAGCGAGGTATGTAGGCGGTGCTACAGAGTTCTTGAAGTGGTGGCCTAACTACGGCTACACTAGAAGAA
CAGTATTTGGTATCTGCGCTCTGCTGAAGCCAGTTACCTTCGGAAAAAGAGTTGGTAGCTCTTGATCCGG
CAAACAAACCACCGCTGGTAGCGGTGGTTTTTTTGTTTGCAAGCAGCAGATTACGCGCAGAAAAAAAGGA
TCTCAAGAAGATCCTTTGATCTTTTCTACGGGGTCTGACGCTCAGTGGAACGAAAACTCACGTTAAGGGA
TTTTGGTCATGAGATTATCAAAAAGGATCTTCACCTAGATCCTTTTAAATTAAAAATGAAGTTTTAAATC
AATCTAAAGTATATATGAGTAAACTTGGTCTGACAGTTACCAATGCTTAATCAGTGAGGCACCTATCTCA
GCGATCTGTCTATTTCGTTCATCCATAGTTGCCTGACTCCCCGTCGTGTAGATAACTACGATACGGGAGG
GCTTACCATCTGGCCCCAGTGCTGCAATGATACCGCGAGACCCACGCTCACCGGCTCCAGATTTATCAGC
AATAAACCAGCCAGCCGGAAGGGCCGAGCGCAGAAGTGGTCCTGCAACTTTATCCGCCTCCATCCAGTCT
ATTAATTGTTGCCGGGAAGCTAGAGTAAGTAGTTCGCCAGTTAATAGTTTGCGCAACGTTGTTGCCATTG
CTACAGGCATCGTGGTGTCACGCTCGTCGTTTGGTATGGCTTCATTCAGCTCCGGTTCCCAACGATCAAG
GCGAGTTACATGATCCCCCATGTTGTGCAAAAAAGCGGTTAGCTCCTTCGGTCCTCCGATCGTTGTCAGA
AGTAAGTTGGCCGCAGTGTTATCACTCATGGTTATGGCAGCACTGCATAATTCTCTTACTGTCATGCCAT
CCGTAAGATGCTTTTCTGTGACTGGTGAGTACTCAACCAAGTCATTCTGAGAATAGTGTATGCGGCGACC
GAGTTGCTCTTGCCCGGCGTCAATACGGGATAATACCGCGCCACATAGCAGAACTTTAAAAGTGCTCATC
ATTGGAAAACGTTCTTCGGGGCGAAAACTCTCAAGGATCTTACCGCTGTTGAGATCCAGTTCGATGTAAC
CCACTCGTGCACCCAACTGATCTTCAGCATCTTTTACTTTCACCAGCGTTTCTGGGTGAGCAAAAACAGG
AAGGCAAAATGCCGCAAAAAAGGGAATAAGGGCGACACGGAAATGTTGAATACTCATACTCTTCCTTTTT
CAATATTATTGAAGCATTTATCAGGGTTATTGTCTCATGAGCGGATACATATTTGAATGTATTTAGAAAA
ATAAACAAATAGGGGTTCCGCGCACATTTCCCCGAAAAGTGCCACCTG
